>Addgene plasmid #111741 | pBacMam2-DiEx-LIC-C-flag_huntingtin_full-length_Q19 | addgene full sequence | sequence record 220475 | Addgene NGS Result
TTCTCTGTCACAGAATGAAAATTTTTCTGTCATCTCTTCGTTATTAATGTTTGTAATTGACTGAATATCA
ACGCTTATTTGCAGCCTGAATGGCGAATGGG
[124 nt withheld, positions 102-225]
C
[91 nt withheld, positions 227-317]
A
[49 nt withheld, positions 319-367]
CCTTTGACGTTGGAGTCCACGTTCTT
[37 nt withheld, positions 394-430]
ACCCTATCTCGGTCTATTCTTTTGATTTATAAGGGATTTTGCCGATTTCGGCCTATTGGTTAAAAAATGA
GCTGATTTAACAAAAATTTAACGCGAATTTTAACAAAATATTAACGCTTACAATTTAGGTGGCACTTTTC
GGGGAAATGTGCGCGGAACCCCTATTTGTTTATTTTTCTAAATACATTCAAATATGTATCCGCTCATGAG
ACAATAACCCTGATAAATGCTTCAATAATATTGAAAAAGGAAGAGTATGAGTATTCAACATTTCCGTGTC
GCCCTTATTCCCTTTTTTGCGGCATTTTGCCTTCCTGTTTTTGCTCACCCAGAAACGCTGGTGAAAGTAA
AAGATGCTGAAGATCAGTTGGGTGCACGAGTGGGTTACATCGAACTGGATCTCAACAGCGGTAAGATCCT
TGAGAGTTTTCGCCCCGAAGAACGTTTTCCAATGATGAGCACTTTTAAAGTTCTGCTATGTGGCGCGGTA
TTATCCCGTATTGACGCCGGGCAAGAGCAACTCGGTCGCCGCATACACTATTCTCAGAATGACTTGGTTG
AGTACTCACCAGTCACAGAAAAGCATCTTACGGATGGCATGACAGTAAGAGAATTATGCAGTGCTGCCAT
AACCATGAGTGATAACACTGCGGCCAACTTACTTCTGACAACGATCGGAGGACCGAAGGAGCTAACCGCT
TTTTTGCACAACATGGGGGATCATGTAACTCGCCTTGATCGTTGGGAACCGGAGCTGAATGAAGCCATAC
CAAACGACGAGCGTGACACCACGATGCCTGTAGCAATGGCAACAACGTTGCGCAAACTATTAACTGGCGA
ACTACTTACTCTAGCTTCCCGGCAACAATTAATAGACTGGATGGAGGCGGATAAAGTTGCAGGACCACTT
CTGCGCTCGGCCCTTCCGGCTGGCTGGTTTATTGCTGATAAATCTGGAGCCGGTGAGCGTGGGTCTCGCG
GTATCATTGCAGCACTGGGGCCAGATGGTAAGCCCTCCCGTATCGTAGTTATCTACACGACGGGGAGTCA
GGCAACTATGGATGAACGAAATAGACAGATCGCTGAGATAGGTGCCTCACTGATTAAGCATTGGTAACTG
TCAGACCAAGTTTACTCATATATACTTTAGATTGATTTAAAACTTCATTTTTAATTTAAAAGGATCTAGG
TGAAGATCCTTTTTGATAATCTCATGACCAAAATCCCTTAACGTGAGTTTTCGTTCCACTGAGCGTCAGA
CCCCGTAGAAAAGATCAAAGGATCTTCTTGAGATCCTTTTTTTCTGCGCGTAATCTGCTGCTTGCAAACA
AAAAAACCACCGCTACCAGCGGTGGTTTGTTTGCCGGATCAAGAGCTACCAACTCTTTTTCCGAAGGTAA
CTGGCTTCAGCAGAGCGCAGATACCAAATACTGTTCTTCTAGTGTAGCCGTAGTTAGGCCACCACTTCAA
GAACTCTGTAGCACCGCCTACATACCTCGCTCTGCTAATCCTGTTACCAGTGGCTGCTGCCAGTGGCGAT
AAGTCGTGTCTTACCGGGTTGGACTCAAGACGATAGTTACCGGATAAGGCGCAGCGGTCGGGCTGAACGG
GGGGTTCGTGCACACAGCCCAGCTTGGAGCGAACGACCTACACCGAACTGAGATACCTACAGCGTGAGCT
ATGAGAAAGCGCCACGCTTCCCGAAGGGAGAAAGGCGGACAGGTATCCGGTAAGCGGCAGGGTCGGAACA
GGAGAGCGCACGAGGGAGCTTCCAGGGGGAAACGCCTGGTATCTTTATAGTCCTGTCGGGTTTCGCCACC
TCTGACTTGAGCGTCGATTTTTGTGATGCTCGTCAGGGGGGCGGAGCCTATGGAAAAACGCCAGCAACGC
GGCCTTTTTACGGTTCCTGGCCTTTTGCTGGCCTTTTGCTCACATGTTCTTTCCTGCGTTATCCCCTGAT
TCTGTGGATAACCGTATTACCGCCTTTGAGTGAGCTGATACCGCTCGCCGCAGCCGAACGACCGAGCGCA
GCGAGTCAGTGAGCGAGGAAGCGGAAGAGCGCCTGATGCGGTATTTTCTCCTTACGCATCTGTGCGGTAT
TTCACACCGCATAGACCAGCCGCGTAACCTGGCAAAATCGGTTACGGTTGAGTAATAAATGGATGCCCTG
CGTAAGCGGGTGTGGGCGGACAATAAAGTCTTAAACTGAACAAAATAGATCTAAACTATGACAATAAAGT
CTTAAACTAGACAGAATAGTTGTAAACTGAAATCAGTCCAGTTATGCTGTGAAAAAGCATACTGGACTTT
TGTTATGGCTAAAGCAAACTCTTCATTTTCTGAAGTGCAAATTGCCCGTCGTATTAAAGAGGGGCGTGGC
CAAGGGCATGGTAAAGACTATATTCGCGGCGTTGTGACAATTTACCGAACAACTCCGCGGCCGGGAAGCC
GATCTCGGCTTGAACGAATTGTTAGGTGGCGGTACTTGGGTCGATATCAAAGTGCATCACTTCTTCCCGT
ATGCCCAACTTTGTATAGAGAGCCACTGCGGGATCGTCACCGTAATCTGCTTGCACGTAGATCACATAAG
CACCAAGCGCGTTGGCCTCATGCTTCAAGAGATTGATGAGCGCGGTGGCAATGCCCTGCCTCCGGTGCTC
GCCGGAGACTGCGAGATCATAGATATAGATCTCACTACGCGGCTGCTCAAACTTGGGCAGAACGTAAGCC
GCGAGAGCGCCAACAACCGCTTCTTGGTCGAAGGCAGCAAGCGCGATGAATGTCTTACTACGGAGCAAGT
TCCCGAGGTAATCGGAGTCCGGCTGATGTTGGGAGTAGGTGGCTACGTCTCCGAACTCACGACCGAAAAG
ATCAAGAGCAGCCCGCATGGATTTGACTTGGTCAGGGCCGAGCCTACATGTGCGAATGATGCCCATACTT
GAGCCACCTAACTTTGTTTTAGGGCGACTGCCCTGCTGCGTAACATCGTTGCTGCTGCGTAACATCGTTG
CTGCTCCATAACATCAAACATCGACCCACGGCGTAACGCGCTTGCTGCTTGGATGCCCGAGGCATAGACT
GTACAAAAAAACAGTCATAACAAGCCATGAAAACCGCCACTGCGCCGTTACCACCGCTGCGTTCGGTCAA
GGTTCTGGACCAGTTGCGTGAGCGCATACGCTACTTGCATTACAGTTTACGAACCGAACAGGCTTATGTC
AACTGGGTTCGTGCCTTCATCCGTTTCCACGGTGTGCGTCACCCGGCAACCTTGGGCAGCAGCGAAGTCG
AGGCATTTCTGTCCTGGCTGGCGAACGAGCGCAAGGTTTCGGTCTCCACGCATCGTCAGGCATTGGCGGC
CTTGCTGTTCTTCTACGGCAAGGTGCTGTGCACGGATCTGCCCTTGCTTCAGGAGATCGGTAGACCTCGG
CCGTCGCGGCGCTTGCCGGTGGTGCTGACCCCGGATGAAGTGGTTCGCATCCTCGGTTTTCTGGAAGGCG
AGCATCGTTTGTTCGCCCAGGACTCTAGCTATAGTTCTAGTGGTTGGCTACGTACCCGTAGTGGCTATGG
CAGGGCTTGCCGCCCCGACGTTGGCTGCGAGCCCTGGGCCTTCACCCGAACTTGGGGGTTGGGGTGGGGA
AAAGGAAGAAACGCGGGCGTATTGGTCCCAATGGGGTCTCGGTGGGGTATCGACAGAGTGCCAGCCCTGG
GACCGAACCCCGCGTTTATGAACAAACGACCCAACACCCGTGCGTTTTATTCTGTCTTTTTATTGCCGTC
ATAGCGCGGGTTCCTTCCGGTATTGTCTCCTTCCGTGTTTCAGTTAGCCTCCCCCATCTCCCGGTACCGC
ATGCGGATCTGTACGGGCCAGATATACGCGTTGACATTGATTATTGACTAGTTATTAATAGTAATCAATT
ACGGGGTCATTAGTTCATAGCCCATATATGGAGTTCCGCGTTACATAACTTACGGTAAATGGCCCGCCTG
GCTGACCGCCCAACGACCCCCGCCCATTGACGTCAATAATGACGTATGTTCCCATAGTAACGCCAATAGG
GACTTTCCATTGACGTCAATGGGTGGAGTATTTACGGTAAACTGCCCACTTGGCAGTACATCAAGTGTAT
CATATGCCAAGTACGCCCCCTATTGACGTCAATGACGGTAAATGGCCCGCCTGGCATTATGCCCAGTACA
TGACCTTATGGGACTTTCCTACTTGGCAGTACATCTACGTATTAGTCATCGCTATTACCATGGTGATGCG
GTTTTGGCAGTACATCAATGGGCGTGGATAGCGGTTTGACTCACGGGGATTTCCAAGTCTCCACCCCATT
GACGTCAATGGGAGTTTGTTTTGGCACCAAAATCAACGGGACTTTCCAAAATGTCGTAACAACTCCGCCC
CATTGACGCAAATGGGCGGTAGGCGTGTACGGTGGGAGGTCTATATAAGCAGAGCTCTCTGGCTAACTAG
AGAACCCACTGCTTACTGGCTTATCGAATACGGACCTTTAATTCAACCCAACACAATATATTATAGTTAA
ATAAGAATTATTATCAAATCATTTGTATATTAATTAAAATACTATACTGTAAATTACATTTTATTTACAA
TCACTCGACGGATCCTTAAGAAGGAGATATACTATGGCGACCCTGGAAAAGCTGATGAAGGCCTTCGAGT
CCCTCAAGTCCTTCCAACAGCAGCAACAGCAACAACAGCAGCAACAGCAACAACAGCAGCAACAGCAACA
ACCGCCACCGCCGCCGCCGCCGCCGCCGCCTCCTCAGCTTCCTCAGCCGCCGCCGCAGGCACAGCCGCTG
CTGCCTCAGCCGCAGCCGCCCCCGCCGCCGCCCCCGCCGCCACCCGGCCCGGCTGTGGCTGAGGAGCCGC
TGCACCGACCAAAGAAAGAACTTTCAGCTACCAAGAAAGACCGTGTGAATCATTGTCTGACAATATGTGA
AAACATAGTGGCACAGTCTGTCAGAAATTCTCCAGAATTTCAGAAACTTCTGGGCATCGCTATGGAACTT
TTTCTGCTGTGCAGTGATGACGCAGAGTCAGATGTCAGGATGGTGGCTGACGAATGCCTCAACAAAGTTA
TCAAAGCTTTGATGGATTCTAATCTTCCAAGGTTACAGCTCGAGCTCTATAAGGAAATTAAAAAGAATGG
TGCCCCTCGGAGTTTGCGTGCTGCCCTGTGGAGGTTTGCTGAGCTGGCTCACCTGGTTCGGCCTCAGAAA
TGCAGGCCTTACCTGGTGAACCTTCTGCCGTGCCTGACTCGAACAAGCAAGAGACCCGAAGAATCAGTCC
AGGAGACCTTGGCTGCAGCTGTTCCCAAAATTATGGCTTCTTTTGGCAATTTTGCAAATGACAATGAAAT
TAAGGTTTTGTTAAAGGCCTTCATAGCGAACCTGAAGTCAAGCTCCCCCACCATTCGGCGGACAGCGGCT
GGATCAGCAGTGAGCATCTGCCAGCACTCAAGAAGGACACAATATTTCTATAGTTGGCTACTAAATGTGC
TCTTAGGCTTACTCGTTCCTGTCGAGGATGAACACTCCACTCTGCTGATTCTTGGCGTGCTGCTCACCCT
GAGGTATTTGGTGCCCTTGCTGCAGCAGCAGGTCAAGGACACAAGCCTGAAAGGCAGCTTCGGAGTGACA
AGGAAAGAAATGGAAGTCTCTCCTTCTGCAGAGCAGCTTGTCCAGGTTTATGAACTGACGTTACATCATA
CACAGCACCAAGACCACAATGTTGTGACCGGAGCCCTGGAGCTGTTGCAGCAGCTCTTCAGAACGCCTCC
ACCCGAGCTTCTGCAAACCCTGACCGCAGTCGGGGGCATTGGGCAGCTCACCGCTGCTAAGGAGGAGTCT
GGTGGCCGAAGCCGTAGTGGGAGTATTGTGGAACTTATAGCTGGAGGGGGTTCCTCATGCAGCCCTGTCC
TTTCAAGAAAACAAAAAGGCAAAGTGCTCTTAGGAGAAGAAGAAGCCTTGGAGGATGACTCTGAATCGAG
ATCGGATGTCAGCAGCTCTGCCTTAACAGCCTCAGTGAAGGATGAGATCAGTGGAGAGCTGGCTGCTTCT
TCAGGGGTTTCCACTCCAGGGTCAGCAGGTCATGACATCATCACAGAACAGCCACGGTCACAGCACACAC
TGCAGGCGGACTCAGTGGATCTGGCCAGCTGTGACTTGACAAGCTCTGCCACTGATGGGGATGAGGAGGA
TATCTTGAGCCACAGCTCCAGCCAGGTCAGCGCCGTCCCATCTGACCCTGCCATGGACCTGAATGATGGG
ACCCAGGCCTCGTCGCCCATCAGCGACAGCTCCCAGACCACCACCGAAGGGCCTGATTCAGCTGTTACCC
CTTCAGACAGTTCTGAAATTGTGTTAGACGGTACCGACAACCAGTATTTGGGCCTGCAGATTGGACAGCC
CCAGGATGAAGATGAGGAAGCCACAGGTATTCTTCCTGATGAAGCCTCGGAGGCCTTCAGGAACTCTTCC
ATGGCCCTTCAACAGGCACATTTATTGAAAAACATGAGTCACTGCAGGCAGCCTTCTGACAGCAGTGTTG
ATAAATTTGTGTTGAGAGATGAAGCTACTGAACCGGGTGATCAAGAAAACAAGCCTTGCCGCATCAAAGG
TGACATTGGACAGTCCACTGATGATGACTCTGCACCTCTTGTCCATTGTGTCCGCCTTTTATCTGCTTCG
TTTTTGCTAACAGGGGGAAAAAATGTGCTGGTTCCGGACAGGGATGTGAGGGTCAGCGTGAAGGCCCTGG
CCCTCAGCTGTGTGGGAGCAGCTGTGGCCCTCCACCCGGAATCTTTCTTCAGCAAACTCTATAAAGTTCC
TCTTGACACCACGGAATACCCTGAGGAACAGTATGTCTCAGACATCTTGAACTACATCGATCATGGAGAC
CCACAGGTTCGAGGAGCCACTGCCATTCTCTGTGGGACCCTCATCTGCTCCATCCTCAGCAGGTCCCGCT
TCCACGTGGGAGATTGGATGGGCACCATTAGAACCCTCACAGGAAATACATTTTCTTTGGCGGATTGCAT
TCCTTTGCTGCGGAAAACACTGAAGGATGAGTCTTCTGTTACTTGCAAGTTAGCTTGTACAGCTGTGAGG
AACTGTGTCATGAGTCTCTGCAGCAGCAGCTACAGTGAGTTAGGACTGCAGCTGATCATCGATGTGCTGA
CTCTGAGGAACAGTTCCTATTGGCTGGTGAGGACAGAGCTTCTGGAAACCCTTGCAGAGATTGACTTCAG
GCTGGTGAGCTTTTTGGAGGCAAAAGCAGAAAACTTACACAGAGGGGCTCATCATTATACAGGGCTTTTA
AAACTGCAAGAACGAGTGCTCAATAATGTTGTCATCCATTTGCTTGGAGATGAAGACCCCAGGGTGCGAC
ATGTTGCCGCAGCATCACTAATTAGGCTTGTCCCAAAGCTGTTTTATAAATGTGACCAAGGACAAGCTGA
TCCAGTAGTGGCCGTGGCAAGAGATCAAAGCAGTGTTTACCTGAAACTTCTCATGCATGAGACGCAGCCT
CCATCTCATTTCTCCGTCAGCACAATAACCAGAATATATAGAGGCTATAACCTACTACCAAGCATAACAG
ACGTCACTATGGAAAATAACCTTTCAAGAGTTATTGCAGCAGTTTCTCATGAACTAATCACATCAACCAC
CAGAGCACTCACATTTGGATGCTGTGAAGCTTTGTGTCTTCTTTCCACTGCCTTCCCAGTTTGCATTTGG
AGTTTAGGTTGGCACTGTGGAGTGCCTCCACTGAGTGCCTCAGATGAGTCTAGGAAGAGCTGTACCGTTG
GGATGGCCACAATGATTCTGACCCTGCTCTCGTCAGCTTGGTTCCCATTGGATCTCTCAGCCCATCAAGA
TGCTTTGATTTTGGCCGGAAACTTGCTTGCAGCCAGTGCTCCCAAATCTCTGAGAAGTTCATGGGCCTCT
GAAGAAGAAGCCAACCCAGCAGCCACCAAGCAAGAGGAGGTCTGGCCAGCCCTGGGGGACCGGGCCCTGG
TGCCCATGGTGGAGCAGCTCTTCTCTCACCTGCTGAAGGTGATTAACATTTGTGCCCACGTCCTGGATGA
CGTGGCTCCTGGACCCGCAATAAAGGCAGCCTTGCCTTCTCTAACAAACCCCCCTTCTCTAAGTCCCATC
CGACGAAAGGGGAAGGAGAAAGAACCAGGAGAACAAGCATCTGTACCGTTGAGTCCCAAGAAAGGCAGTG
AGGCCAGTGCAGCTTCTAGACAATCTGATACCTCAGGTCCTGTTACAACAAGTAAATCCTCATCACTGGG
GAGTTTCTATCATCTTCCTTCATACCTCAAACTGCATGATGTCCTGAAAGCTACACACGCTAACTACAAG
GTCACGCTGGATCTTCAGAACAGCACGGAAAAGTTTGGAGGGTTTCTTCGCTCAGCCTTGGATGTTCTTT
CTCAGATACTAGAGCTGGCCACACTGCAGGACATTGGGAAGTGTGTTGAAGAGATCCTAGGATACCTGAA
ATCCTGCTTTAGTCGAGAACCAATGATGGCAACTGTTTGTGTTCAACAATTGTTGAAGACTCTCTTTGGC
ACAAACTTGGCCTCCCAGTTTGATGGCTTATCTTCCAACCCCAGCAAGTCACAAGGCCGAGCACAGCGCC
TTGGCTCCTCCAGTGTGAGGCCAGGCTTGTACCACTACTGCTTCATGGCCCCGTACACCCACTTCACCCA
GGCCCTCGCTGACGCCAGCCTGAGGAACATGGTGCAGGCGGAGCAGGAGAACGACACCTCGGGATGGTTT
GATGTCCTCCAGAAAGTGTCTACCCAGTTGAAGACAAACCTCACGAGTGTCACAAAGAACCGTGCAGATA
AGAATGCTATTCATAATCACATTCGTTTGTTTGAACCTCTTGTTATAAAAGCTTTAAAACAGTACACGAC
TACAACATGTGTGCAGTTACAGAAGCAGGTTTTAGATTTGCTGGCGCAGCTGGTTCAGTTACGGGTTAAT
TACTGTCTTCTGGATTCAGATCAGGTGTTTATTGGCTTTGTATTGAAACAGTTTGAATACATTGAAGTGG
GCCAGTTCAGGGAATCAGAGGCAATCATTCCAAACATCTTTTTCTTCTTGGTATTACTATCTTATGAACG
CTATCATTCAAAACAGATCATTGGAATTCCTAAAATCATTCAGCTCTGTGATGGCATCATGGCCAGTGGA
AGGAAGGCTGTGACACATGCCATACCGGCTCTGCAGCCCATAGTCCACGACCTCTTTGTATTAAGAGGAA
CAAATAAAGCTGATGCAGGAAAAGAGCTTGAAACCCAAAAAGAGGTGGTGGTGTCAATGTTACTGAGACT
CATCCAGTACCATCAGGTGTTGGAGATGTTCATTCTTGTCCTGCAGCAGTGCCACAAGGAGAATGAAGAC
AAGTGGAAGCGACTGTCTCGACAGATAGCTGACATCATCCTCCCAATGTTAGCCAAACAGCAGATGCACA
TTGACTCTCATGAAGCCCTTGGAGTGTTAAATACATTATTTGAGATTTTGGCCCCTTCCTCCCTCCGTCC
GGTAGACATGCTTTTACGGAGTATGTTCGTCACTCCAAACACAATGGCGTCCGTGAGCACTGTTCAACTG
TGGATATCGGGAATTCTGGCCATTTTGAGGGTTCTGATTTCCCAGTCAACTGAAGATATTGTTCTTTCTC
GTATTCAGGAGCTCTCCTTCTCTCCGTATTTAATCTCCTGTACAGTAATTAATAGGTTAAGAGATGGGGA
CAGTACTTCAACGCTAGAAGAACACAGTGAAGGGAAACAAATAAAGAATTTGCCAGAAGAAACATTTTCA
AGGTTTCTATTACAACTGGTTGGTATTCTTTTAGAAGACATTGTTACAAAACAGCTGAAGGTGGAAATGA
GTGAGCAGCAACATACTTTCTATTGCCAGGAACTAGGCACACTGCTAATGTGTCTGATCCACATCTTCAA
GTCTGGAATGTTCCGGAGAATCACAGCAGCTGCCACTAGGCTGTTCCGCAGTGATGGCTGTGGCGGCAGT
TTCTACACCCTGGACAGCTTGAACTTGCGGGCTCGTTCCATGATCACCACCCACCCGGCCCTGGTGCTGC
TCTGGTGTCAGATACTGCTGCTTGTCAACCACACCGACTACCGCTGGTGGGCAGAAGTGCAGCAGACCCC
GAAAAGACACAGTCTGTCCAGCACAAAGTTACTTAGTCCCCAGATGTCTGGAGAAGAGGAGGATTCTGAC
TTGGCAGCCAAACTTGGAATGTGCAATAGAGAAATAGTACGAAGAGGGGCTCTCATTCTCTTCTGTGATT
ATGTCTGTCAGAACCTCCATGACTCCGAGCACTTAACGTGGCTCATTGTAAATCACATTCAAGATCTGAT
CAGCCTTTCCCACGAGCCTCCAGTACAGGACTTCATCAGTGCCGTTCATCGGAACTCTGCTGCCAGCGGC
CTGTTCATCCAGGCAATTCAGTCTCGTTGTGAAAACCTTTCAACTCCAACCATGCTGAAGAAAACTCTTC
AGTGCTTGGAGGGGATCCATCTCAGCCAGTCGGGAGCTGTGCTCACGCTGTATGTGGACAGGCTTCTGTG
CACCCCTTTCCGTGTGCTGGCTCGCATGGTCGACATCCTTGCTTGTCGCCGGGTAGAAATGCTTCTGGCT
GCAAATTTACAGAGCAGCATGGCCCAGTTGCCAATGGAAGAACTCAACAGAATCCAGGAATACCTTCAGA
GCAGCGGGCTCGCTCAGAGACACCAAAGGCTCTATTCCCTGCTGGACAGGTTTCGTCTCTCCACCATGCA
AGACTCACTTAGTCCCTCTCCTCCAGTCTCTTCCCACCCGCTGGACGGGGATGGGCACGTGTCACTGGAA
ACAGTGAGTCCGGACAAAGACTGGTACGTTCATCTTGTCAAATCCCAGTGTTGGACCAGGTCAGATTCTG
CACTGCTGGAAGGTGCAGAGCTGGTGAATCGGATTCCTGCTGAAGATATGAATGCCTTCATGATGAACTC
GGAGTTCAACCTAAGCCTGCTAGCTCCATGCTTAAGCCTAGGGATGAGTGAAATTTCTGGTGGCCAGAAG
AGTGCCCTTTTTGAAGCAGCCCGTGAGGTGACTCTGGCCCGTGTGAGCGGCACCGTGCAGCAGCTCCCTG
CTGTCCATCATGTCTTCCAGCCCGAGCTGCCTGCAGAACCGGCGGCCTACTGGAGCAAGTTGAATGATCT
GTTTGGGGATGCTGCACTGTATCAGTCCCTGCCCACTCTGGCCCGGGCCCTGGCACAGTACCTGGTGGTG
GTCTCCAAACTGCCCAGTCATTTGCACCTTCCTCCTGAGAAAGAGAAGGACATTGTGAAATTCGTGGTGG
CAACCCTTGAGGCCCTGTCCTGGCATTTGATCCATGAGCAGATCCCGCTGAGTCTGGATCTCCAGGCAGG
GCTGGACTGCTGCTGCCTGGCCCTGCAGCTGCCTGGCCTCTGGAGCGTGGTCTCCTCCACAGAGTTTGTG
ACCCACGCCTGCTCCCTCATCCACTGTGTGCACTTCATCCTGGAGGCCGTTGCAGTGCAGCCTGGAGAGC
AGCTTCTTAGTCCAGAAAGAAGGACAAATACCCCAAAAGCCATCAGCGAGGAGGAGGAGGAAGTAGATCC
AAACACACAGAATCCTAAGTATATCACTGCAGCCTGTGAGATGGTGGCAGAAATGGTGGAGTCTCTGCAG
TCGGTGTTGGCCTTGGGTCATAAAAGGAATAGCGGCGTGCCGGCGTTTCTCACGCCATTGCTCAGGAACA
TCATCATCAGCCTGGCCCGCCTGCCCCTTGTCAACAGCTACACACGTGTGCCCCCACTGGTGTGGAAGCT
TGGATGGTCACCCAAACCGGGAGGGGATTTTGGCACAGCATTCCCTGAGATCCCCGTGGAGTTCCTCCAG
GAAAAGGAAGTCTTTAAGGAGTTCATCTACCGCATCAACACACTAGGCTGGACCAGTCGTACTCAGTTTG
AAGAAACTTGGGCCACCCTCCTTGGTGTCCTGGTGACGCAGCCCCTCGTGATGGAGCAGGAGGAGAGCCC
ACCAGAAGAAGACACAGAGAGGACCCAGATCAACGTCCTGGCCGTGCAGGCCATCACCTCACTGGTGCTC
AGTGCAATGACTGTGCCTGTGGCCGGCAACCCAGCTGTAAGCTGCTTGGAGCAGCAGCCCCGGAACAAGC
CTCTGAAAGCTCTCGACACCAGGTTTGGGAGGAAGCTGAGCATTATCAGAGGGATTGTGGAGCAAGAGAT
TCAAGCAATGGTTTCAAAGAGAGAGAATATTGCCACCCATCATTTATATCAGGCATGGGATCCTGTCCCT
TCTCTGTCTCCGGCTACTACAGGTGCCCTCATCAGCCACGAGAAGCTGCTGCTGCAGATCAACCCCGAGC
GGGAGCTGGGGAGCATGAGCTACAAACTCGGCCAGGTGTCCATACACTCCGTGTGGCTAGGGAACAGCAT
CACACCCCTGAGGGAGGAGGAATGGGACGAGGAAGAGGAGGAGGAGGCCGACGCCCCTGCACCTTCGTCA
CCACCCACGTCTCCAGTCAACTCCAGGAAACACCGGGCTGGAGTTGACATCCACTCCTGTTCGCAGTTTT
TGCTTGAGTTGTACAGCCGCTGGATCCTGCCGTCCAGCTCAGCCAGGAGGACCCCGGCCATCCTGATCAG
TGAGGTGGTCAGATCCCTTCTAGTGGTCTCAGACTTGTTCACCGAGCGCAACCAGTTTGAGCTGATGTAT
GTGACGCTGACAGAACTGCGAAGGGTGCACCCTTCAGAAGACGAGATCCTCGCTCAGTACCTGGTGCCTG
CCACCTGCAAGGCAGCTGCCGTCCTTGGGATGGACAAGGCCGTGGCGGAGCCTGTCAGCCGCCTGCTGGA
GAGCACGCTCAGGAGCAGCCACCTGCCCAGCAGGGTTGGAGCCCTGCACGGCATCCTCTATGTGCTGGAG
TGCGACCTGCTGGACGACACTGCCAAGCAGCTCATCCCGGTCATCAGCGACTATCTCCTCTCCAACCTGA
AAGGGATCGCCCACTGCGTGAACATTCACAGCCAGCAGCACGTACTGGTCATGTGTGCCACTGCGTTTTA
CCTCATTGAGAACTATCCTCTGGACGTAGGGCCGGAATTTTCAGCATCAATAATACAGATGTGTGGGGTG
ATGCTGTCTGGAAGTGAGGAGTCCACCCCCTCCATCATTTACCACTGTGCCCTCAGAGGCCTGGAGCGCC
TCCTGCTCTCTGAGCAGCTCTCCCGCCTGGATGCAGAATCGCTGGTCAAGCTGAGTGTGGACAGAGTGAA
CGTGCACAGCCCGCACCGGGCCATGGCGGCTCTGGGCCTGATGCTCACCTGCATGTACACAGGAAAGGAG
AAAGTCAGTCCGGGTAGAACTTCAGACCCTAATCCTGCAGCCCCCGACAGCGAGTCAGTGATTGTTGCTA
TGGAGCGGGTATCTGTTCTTTTTGATAGGATCAGGAAAGGCTTTCCTTGTGAAGCCAGAGTGGTGGCCAG
GATCCTGCCCCAGTTTCTAGACGACTTCTTCCCACCCCAGGACATCATGAACAAAGTCATCGGAGAGTTT
CTGTCCAACCAGCAGCCATACCCCCAGTTCATGGCCACCGTGGTGTATAAGGTGTTTCAGACTCTGCACA
GCACCGGGCAGTCGTCCATGGTCCGGGACTGGGTCATGCTGTCCCTCTCCAACTTCACGCAGAGGGCCCC
GGTCGCCATGGCCACGTGGAGCCTCTCCTGCTTCTTTGTCAGCGCGTCCACCAGCCCGTGGGTCGCGGCG
ATCCTCCCACATGTCATCAGCAGGATGGGCAAGCTGGAGCAGGTGGACGTGAACCTTTTCTGCCTGGTCG
CCACAGACTTCTACAGACACCAGATAGAGGAGGAGCTCGACCGCAGGGCCTTCCAGTCTGTGCTTGAGGT
GGTTGCAGCCCCAGGAAGCCCATATCACCGGCTGCTGACTTGTTTACGAAATGTCCACAAGGTCACCACC
TGCGGTGGAAGCGGTGACTACAAAGACGATGACGACAAGTAAAACCTCTACTTCCAATCGCACCATCATC
ACCATCACCATCACCACCATGATTACAAGGATGACGACGATAAGTGAGGCGGCCGCCAACTTGATATCAA
GCTTATCGATAATCAACCTCTGGATTACAAAATTTGTGAAAGATTGACTGGTATTCTTAACTATGTTGCT
CCTTTTACGCTATGTGGATACGCTGCTTTAATGCCTTTGTATCATGCTATTGCTTCCCGTATGGCTTTCA
TTTTCTCCTCCTTGTATAAATCCTGGTTGCTGTCTCTTTATGAGGAGTTGTGGCCCGTTGTCAGGCAACG
TGGCGTGGTGTGCACTGTGTTTGCTGACGCAACCCCCACTGGTTGGGGCATTGCCACCACCTGTCAGCTC
CTTTCCGGGACTTTCGCTTTCCCCCTCCCTATTGCCACGGCGGAACTCATCGCCGCCTGCCTTGCCCGCT
GCTGGACAGGGGCTCGGCTGTTGGGCACTGACAATTCCGTGGTGTTGTCGGGGAAATCATCGTCCTTTCC
TTGGCTGCTCGCCTGTGTTGCCACCTGGATTCTGCGCGGGACGTCCTTCTGCTACGTCCCTTCGGCCCTC
AATCCAGCGGACCTTCCTTCCCGCGGGCGCCCCCCTCCTCACGGCGAGCGAAGCTTGTCGAGAAGTACTA
GAGGATCTCTAGAGCCTGCAGTCTCGACAAGCTTGTCGAGAAGTACTAGAGGATCATAATCAGCCATACC
ACATTTGTAGAGGTTTTACTTGCTTTAAAAAACCTCCCACACCTCCCCCTGAACCTGAAACATAAAATGA
ATGCAATTGTTGTTGTTAACTTGTTTATTGCAGCTTATAATGGTTACAAATAAAGCAATAGCATCACAAA
TTTCACAAATAAAGCATTTTTTTCACTGCATTCTAGTTGTGGTTTGTCCAAACTCATCAATGTATCTTAT
CATGTCTGGATCTGATCACTGCTTGAGCCTAGGAGATCCGAACCAGATAAGTGAAATCTAGTTCCAAACT
ATTTTGTCATTTTTAATTTTCGTATTAGCTTACGACGCTACACCCAGTTCCCATCTATTTTGTCACTCTT
CCCTAAATAATCCTTAAAAACTCCATTTCCACCCCTCCCAGTTCCCAACTATTTTGTCCGCCCACAGCGG
GGCATTTTTCTTCCTGTTATGTTTTTAATCAAACATCCTGCCAACTCCATGTGACAAACCGTCATCTTCG
GCTACTTT
Features (pLannotate 1.2.2; 22 found; start..end, strand, type, name):
    102..556     +  rep_origin     f1 ori (sequence partly withheld): f1 bacteriophage origin of replication; arrow indicates direction of (+) strand synthesis
    582..686     +  promoter       AmpR promoter: bla
    687..1547    +  CDS            AmpR: β-lactamase; bla; confers resistance to ampicillin, carbenicillin, and related antibiotics
   1718..2306    +  rep_origin     ori: high-copy-number ColE1/pMB1/pBR322/pUC origin of replication
   2492..2543    -  misc_feature   bom (fragment): basis of mobility region from pBR322
   2611..2835    -  mobile_element Tn7R: mini-Tn7 element (right end of the Tn7 transposon) Tn7
   2902..3435    -  CDS            GmR: gentamycin acetyltransferase; aacC1; confers resistance to gentamycin
   3624..3652    -  promoter       Pc promoter: intI1 (promoter lies within the coding sequence); class 1 integron promoter
   3630..3989    -  CDS            YPR2_ECOLX (fragment): Protein predicted: Swiss-Prot protein existence level 4. From Escherichia coli.
   4160..4208    -  polyA_signal   HSV TK poly(A) signal: herpes simplex virus thymidine kinase polyadenylation signal (Cole and Stacy, 1985)
   4313..4692    +  enhancer       CMV enhancer: human cytomegalovirus immediate early enhancer
   4693..4896    +  promoter       CMV promoter: human cytomegalovirus (CMV) immediate early promoter
   4892..4925    +  LTR            5' LTR (truncated) (fragment): truncated 5' long terminal repeat (LTR) from HIV-1
   4943..5052    +  promoter       p10 promoter: baculovirus promoter for expression in insect cells
   5084..14503   +  CDS            HTT: HD_HUMAN - Also known as HD, IT15. Experimental evidence at protein level: Swiss-Prot protein existence level 1. [Huntingtin, myristoylated N-terminal fragment]: Promotes the formation of autophagic vesicles. From Homo sapiens (Human).
  14567..14586   +  CDS            7xHis (fragment): 6xHis affinity tag
  14591..14614   +  CDS            3xFLAG (fragment): three tandem FLAG® epitope tags
  14633..14651   +  misc_feature   MCS (fragment): pBluescript multiple cloning site
  14651..15156   +  misc_feature   WPRE (fragment): woodchuck hepatitis virus posttranscriptional regulatory element
  15252..15335   +  CDS            large T antigen (fragment): large T antigen from SV40 (simian virus 40)
  15358..15492   +  polyA_signal   SV40 poly(A) signal: SV40 polyadenylation signal
  15521..15686   -  mobile_element Tn7L: mini-Tn7 element (left end of the Tn7 transposon) Tn7
