[The description below was written by a language model from this plasmid's Addgene catalogue record and pLannotate feature annotations shown in this document.]
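Description:
pBacMam2-DiEx-LIC-C-flag_huntingtin_full-length_Q19 is a 15.8 kb baculovirus transfer vector built on the pBacMam2-DiEx-LIC backbone for producing full-length human huntingtin (HTT) in both insect and mammalian cells. In E. coli it is maintained as a high-copy plasmid through a ColE1/pUC-type origin and selected with ampicillin (β-lactamase); an f1 origin is also present. The expression cassette, together with a gentamicin acetyltransferase marker driven by the class 1 integron Pc promoter, lies between the Tn7R and Tn7L ends of a mini-Tn7 element. This is the arrangement used to transpose a cassette into a baculovirus bacmid, with gentamicin resistance marking the transposed segment.

The payload is a 9,420 bp HTT open reading frame carrying a polyglutamine tract of 19 residues (Q19), inserted by ligation-independent cloning. It sits downstream of two promoters in tandem: the CMV immediate-early enhancer/promoter, which drives transcription in mammalian cells transduced with the resulting virus (BacMam delivery), and the baculovirus p10 promoter, which drives late-phase expression in infected insect cells. The same recombinant virus can therefore serve either host. The catalogue lists a C-terminal FLAG tag, and the annotation detects a FLAG-matching fragment after the coding sequence, preceded by a short His-like fragment that the catalogue fields do not mention. A partial WPRE follows to enhance transcript processing and expression, and an SV40 polyadenylation signal terminates the transcript. The small HIV-1 LTR and SV40 large T antigen matches are short fragments rather than functional elements. The construct belongs to a toolkit of huntingtin expression vectors intended for scalable production and purification of the protein for characterization.
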