Addgene plasmid #111741: pBacMam2-DiEx-LIC-C-flag_huntingtin_full-length_Q19
Purpose: Baculovirus transfer vector for expression of huntingtin protein in insect and mammalian cellscells as well as in mammalian cells
Depositing lab: Cheryl Arrowsmith. Publication: Design and characterization of mutant and wildtype huntingtin proteins produced from a toolkit of scalable eukaryotic expression systems. Harding RJ, Loppnau P, Ackloo S, Lemak A, Hutchinson A, Hunt B, Holehouse AS, Ho JC, Fan L, Toledo-Sherman L, Seitova A, Arrowsmith CH. J Biol Chem. 2019 Apr 26;294(17):6986-7001. doi: 10.1074/jbc.RA118.007204. Epub 2019 Mar 6. PubMed 30842263.
Backbone
  Vector backbone: pBacMam2-DiEx-LIC
  Vector type: Mammalian Expression ; Baculovirus Expression
Growth in bacteria
  Bacterial resistance: Ampicillin, 100 μg/mL
  Growth temperature: 37°C
  Growth strain: DH5alpha
  Copy number: High Copy
Gene/Insert
  Gene/Insert name: HTT (alt name: huntingtin)
  Species: H. sapiens (human)
  Insert size (bp): 9420
  Mutation: Q19 (polyQ repeat)
  Entrez Gene: HTT (a.k.a. HD, IT15, LOMARS)
  Promoter: CMV and P10
  Tag / fusion protein: FLAG (C terminal on insert)
  Cloning method: Ligation Independent Cloning
  Sequencing primers: 5′ pFBM-fwd (5'-caaaatgtcgtaacaactccgc-3'); 3′ pFBM-rev (5'- tagttaagaataccagtcaatctttcac-3')
Resource information
  A portion of this plasmid was derived from a plasmid made by: Kazusa DNA Research Institute Gene KIEE4296 & Original Clone ID cp94296
Terms and licenses: Academic/Nonprofit Terms; Industry Terms: Not Available to Industry
Depositor comments: Please visit https://www.biorxiv.org/content/early/2018/12/10/492215 for BioRxiv preprint.
How to cite: pBacMam2-DiEx-LIC-C-flag_huntingtin_full-length_Q19 was a gift from Cheryl Arrowsmith (Addgene plasmid # 111741 ; http://n2t.net/addgene:111741 ; RRID:Addgene_111741)
