>Addgene plasmid #111741 | pBacMam2-DiEx-LIC-C-flag_huntingtin_full-length_Q19 | depositor partial sequence | sequence record 209892 | insert
ATGGCGACCCTGGAAAAGCTGATGAAGGCCTTCGAGTCCCTCAAGTCCTTCCAACAGCAGCAACAGCAAC
AACAGCAGCAACAGCAACAACAGCAGCAACAGCAACAACCGCCACCGCCGCCGCCGCCGCCGCCGCCTCC
TCAGCTTCCTCAGCCGCCGCCGCAGGCACAGCCGCTGCTGCCTCAGCCGCAGCCGCCCCCGCCGCCGCCC
CCGCCGCCACCCGGCCCGGCTGTGGCTGAGGAGCCGCTGCACCGACCAAAGAAAGAACTTTCAGCTACCA
AGAAAGACCGTGTGAATCATTGTCTGACAATATGTGAAAACATAGTGGCACAGTCTGTCAGAAATTCTCC
AGAATTTCAGAAACTTCTGGGCATCGCTATGGAACTTTTTCTGCTGTGCAGTGATGACGCAGAGTCAGAT
GTCAGGATGGTGGCTGACGAATGCCTCAACAAAGTTATCAAAGCTTTGATGGATTCTAATCTTCCAAGGT
TACAGCTCGAGCTCTATAAGGAAATTAAAAAGAATGGTGCCCCTCGGAGTTTGCGTGCTGCCCTGTGGAG
GTTTGCTGAGCTGGCTCACCTGGTTCGGCCTCAGAAATGCAGGCCTTACCTGGTGAACCTTCTGCCGTGC
CTGACTCGAACAAGCAAGAGACCCGAAGAATCAGTCCAGGAGACCTTGGCTGCAGCTGTTCCCAAAATTA
TGGCTTCTTTTGGCAATTTTGCAAATGACAATGAAATTAAGGTTTTGTTAAAGGCCTTCATAGCGAACCT
GAAGTCAAGCTCCCCCACCATTCGGCGGACAGCGGCTGGATCAGCAGTGAGCATCTGCCAGCACTCAAGA
AGGACACAATATTTCTATAGTTGGCTACTAAATGTGCTCTTAGGCTTACTCGTTCCTGTCGAGGATGAAC
ACTCCACTCTGCTGATTCTTGGCGTGCTGCTCACCCTGAGGTATTTGGTGCCCTTGCTGCAGCAGCAGGT
CAAGGACACAAGCCTGAAAGGCAGCTTCGGAGTGACAAGGAAAGAAATGGAAGTCTCTCCTTCTGCAGAG
CAGCTTGTCCAGGTTTATGAACTGACGTTACATCATACACAGCACCAAGACCACAATGTTGTGACCGGAG
CCCTGGAGCTGTTGCAGCAGCTCTTCAGAACGCCTCCACCCGAGCTTCTGCAAACCCTGACCGCAGTCGG
GGGCATTGGGCAGCTCACCGCTGCTAAGGAGGAGTCTGGTGGCCGAAGCCGTAGTGGGAGTATTGTGGAA
CTTATAGCTGGAGGGGGTTCCTCATGCAGCCCTGTCCTTTCAAGAAAACAAAAAGGCAAAGTGCTCTTAG
GAGAAGAAGAAGCCTTGGAGGATGACTCTGAATCGAGATCGGATGTCAGCAGCTCTGCCTTAACAGCCTC
AGTGAAGGATGAGATCAGTGGAGAGCTGGCTGCTTCTTCAGGGGTTTCCACTCCAGGGTCAGCAGGTCAT
GACATCATCACAGAACAGCCACGGTCACAGCACACACTGCAGGCGGACTCAGTGGATCTGGCCAGCTGTG
ACTTGACAAGCTCTGCCACTGATGGGGATGAGGAGGATATCTTGAGCCACAGCTCCAGCCAGGTCAGCGC
CGTCCCATCTGACCCTGCCATGGACCTGAATGATGGGACCCAGGCCTCGTCGCCCATCAGCGACAGCTCC
CAGACCACCACCGAAGGGCCTGATTCAGCTGTTACCCCTTCAGACAGTTCTGAAATTGTGTTAGACGGTA
CCGACAACCAGTATTTGGGCCTGCAGATTGGACAGCCCCAGGATGAAGATGAGGAAGCCACAGGTATTCT
TCCTGATGAAGCCTCGGAGGCCTTCAGGAACTCTTCCATGGCCCTTCAACAGGCACATTTATTGAAAAAC
ATGAGTCACTGCAGGCAGCCTTCTGACAGCAGTGTTGATAAATTTGTGTTGAGAGATGAAGCTACTGAAC
CGGGTGATCAAGAAAACAAGCCTTGCCGCATCAAAGGTGACATTGGACAGTCCACTGATGATGACTCTGC
ACCTCTTGTCCATTGTGTCCGCCTTTTATCTGCTTCGTTTTTGCTAACAGGGGGAAAAAATGTGCTGGTT
CCGGACAGGGATGTGAGGGTCAGCGTGAAGGCCCTGGCCCTCAGCTGTGTGGGAGCAGCTGTGGCCCTCC
ACCCGGAATCTTTCTTCAGCAAACTCTATAAAGTTCCTCTTGACACCACGGAATACCCTGAGGAACAGTA
TGTCTCAGACATCTTGAACTACATCGATCATGGAGACCCACAGGTTCGAGGAGCCACTGCCATTCTCTGT
GGGACCCTCATCTGCTCCATCCTCAGCAGGTCCCGCTTCCACGTGGGAGATTGGATGGGCACCATTAGAA
CCCTCACAGGAAATACATTTTCTTTGGCGGATTGCATTCCTTTGCTGCGGAAAACACTGAAGGATGAGTC
TTCTGTTACTTGCAAGTTAGCTTGTACAGCTGTGAGGAACTGTGTCATGAGTCTCTGCAGCAGCAGCTAC
AGTGAGTTAGGACTGCAGCTGATCATCGATGTGCTGACTCTGAGGAACAGTTCCTATTGGCTGGTGAGGA
CAGAGCTTCTGGAAACCCTTGCAGAGATTGACTTCAGGCTGGTGAGCTTTTTGGAGGCAAAAGCAGAAAA
CTTACACAGAGGGGCTCATCATTATACAGGGCTTTTAAAACTGCAAGAACGAGTGCTCAATAATGTTGTC
ATCCATTTGCTTGGAGATGAAGACCCCAGGGTGCGACATGTTGCCGCAGCATCACTAATTAGGCTTGTCC
CAAAGCTGTTTTATAAATGTGACCAAGGACAAGCTGATCCAGTAGTGGCCGTGGCAAGAGATCAAAGCAG
TGTTTACCTGAAACTTCTCATGCATGAGACGCAGCCTCCATCTCATTTCTCCGTCAGCACAATAACCAGA
ATATATAGAGGCTATAACCTACTACCAAGCATAACAGACGTCACTATGGAAAATAACCTTTCAAGAGTTA
TTGCAGCAGTTTCTCATGAACTAATCACATCAACCACCAGAGCACTCACATTTGGATGCTGTGAAGCTTT
GTGTCTTCTTTCCACTGCCTTCCCAGTTTGCATTTGGAGTTTAGGTTGGCACTGTGGAGTGCCTCCACTG
AGTGCCTCAGATGAGTCTAGGAAGAGCTGTACCGTTGGGATGGCCACAATGATTCTGACCCTGCTCTCGT
CAGCTTGGTTCCCATTGGATCTCTCAGCCCATCAAGATGCTTTGATTTTGGCCGGAAACTTGCTTGCAGC
CAGTGCTCCCAAATCTCTGAGAAGTTCATGGGCCTCTGAAGAAGAAGCCAACCCAGCAGCCACCAAGCAA
GAGGAGGTCTGGCCAGCCCTGGGGGACCGGGCCCTGGTGCCCATGGTGGAGCAGCTCTTCTCTCACCTGC
TGAAGGTGATTAACATTTGTGCCCACGTCCTGGATGACGTGGCTCCTGGACCCGCAATAAAGGCAGCCTT
GCCTTCTCTAACAAACCCCCCTTCTCTAAGTCCCATCCGACGAAAGGGGAAGGAGAAAGAACCAGGAGAA
CAAGCATCTGTACCGTTGAGTCCCAAGAAAGGCAGTGAGGCCAGTGCAGCTTCTAGACAATCTGATACCT
CAGGTCCTGTTACAACAAGTAAATCCTCATCACTGGGGAGTTTCTATCATCTTCCTTCATACCTCAAACT
GCATGATGTCCTGAAAGCTACACACGCTAACTACAAGGTCACGCTGGATCTTCAGAACAGCACGGAAAAG
TTTGGAGGGTTTCTTCGCTCAGCCTTGGATGTTCTTTCTCAGATACTAGAGCTGGCCACACTGCAGGACA
TTGGGAAGTGTGTTGAAGAGATCCTAGGATACCTGAAATCCTGCTTTAGTCGAGAACCAATGATGGCAAC
TGTTTGTGTTCAACAATTGTTGAAGACTCTCTTTGGCACAAACTTGGCCTCCCAGTTTGATGGCTTATCT
TCCAACCCCAGCAAGTCACAAGGCCGAGCACAGCGCCTTGGCTCCTCCAGTGTGAGGCCAGGCTTGTACC
ACTACTGCTTCATGGCCCCGTACACCCACTTCACCCAGGCCCTCGCTGACGCCAGCCTGAGGAACATGGT
GCAGGCGGAGCAGGAGAACGACACCTCGGGATGGTTTGATGTCCTCCAGAAAGTGTCTACCCAGTTGAAG
ACAAACCTCACGAGTGTCACAAAGAACCGTGCAGATAAGAATGCTATTCATAATCACATTCGTTTGTTTG
AACCTCTTGTTATAAAAGCTTTAAAACAGTACACGACTACAACATGTGTGCAGTTACAGAAGCAGGTTTT
AGATTTGCTGGCGCAGCTGGTTCAGTTACGGGTTAATTACTGTCTTCTGGATTCAGATCAGGTGTTTATT
GGCTTTGTATTGAAACAGTTTGAATACATTGAAGTGGGCCAGTTCAGGGAATCAGAGGCAATCATTCCAA
ACATCTTTTTCTTCTTGGTATTACTATCTTATGAACGCTATCATTCAAAACAGATCATTGGAATTCCTAA
AATCATTCAGCTCTGTGATGGCATCATGGCCAGTGGAAGGAAGGCTGTGACACATGCCATACCGGCTCTG
CAGCCCATAGTCCACGACCTCTTTGTATTAAGAGGAACAAATAAAGCTGATGCAGGAAAAGAGCTTGAAA
CCCAAAAAGAGGTGGTGGTGTCAATGTTACTGAGACTCATCCAGTACCATCAGGTGTTGGAGATGTTCAT
TCTTGTCCTGCAGCAGTGCCACAAGGAGAATGAAGACAAGTGGAAGCGACTGTCTCGACAGATAGCTGAC
ATCATCCTCCCAATGTTAGCCAAACAGCAGATGCACATTGACTCTCATGAAGCCCTTGGAGTGTTAAATA
CATTATTTGAGATTTTGGCCCCTTCCTCCCTCCGTCCGGTAGACATGCTTTTACGGAGTATGTTCGTCAC
TCCAAACACAATGGCGTCCGTGAGCACTGTTCAACTGTGGATATCGGGAATTCTGGCCATTTTGAGGGTT
CTGATTTCCCAGTCAACTGAAGATATTGTTCTTTCTCGTATTCAGGAGCTCTCCTTCTCTCCGTATTTAA
TCTCCTGTACAGTAATTAATAGGTTAAGAGATGGGGACAGTACTTCAACGCTAGAAGAACACAGTGAAGG
GAAACAAATAAAGAATTTGCCAGAAGAAACATTTTCAAGGTTTCTATTACAACTGGTTGGTATTCTTTTA
GAAGACATTGTTACAAAACAGCTGAAGGTGGAAATGAGTGAGCAGCAACATACTTTCTATTGCCAGGAAC
TAGGCACACTGCTAATGTGTCTGATCCACATCTTCAAGTCTGGAATGTTCCGGAGAATCACAGCAGCTGC
CACTAGGCTGTTCCGCAGTGATGGCTGTGGCGGCAGTTTCTACACCCTGGACAGCTTGAACTTGCGGGCT
CGTTCCATGATCACCACCCACCCGGCCCTGGTGCTGCTCTGGTGTCAGATACTGCTGCTTGTCAACCACA
CCGACTACCGCTGGTGGGCAGAAGTGCAGCAGACCCCGAAAAGACACAGTCTGTCCAGCACAAAGTTACT
TAGTCCCCAGATGTCTGGAGAAGAGGAGGATTCTGACTTGGCAGCCAAACTTGGAATGTGCAATAGAGAA
ATAGTACGAAGAGGGGCTCTCATTCTCTTCTGTGATTATGTCTGTCAGAACCTCCATGACTCCGAGCACT
TAACGTGGCTCATTGTAAATCACATTCAAGATCTGATCAGCCTTTCCCACGAGCCTCCAGTACAGGACTT
CATCAGTGCCGTTCATCGGAACTCTGCTGCCAGCGGCCTGTTCATCCAGGCAATTCAGTCTCGTTGTGAA
AACCTTTCAACTCCAACCATGCTGAAGAAAACTCTTCAGTGCTTGGAGGGGATCCATCTCAGCCAGTCGG
GAGCTGTGCTCACGCTGTATGTGGACAGGCTTCTGTGCACCCCTTTCCGTGTGCTGGCTCGCATGGTCGA
CATCCTTGCTTGTCGCCGGGTAGAAATGCTTCTGGCTGCAAATTTACAGAGCAGCATGGCCCAGTTGCCA
ATGGAAGAACTCAACAGAATCCAGGAATACCTTCAGAGCAGCGGGCTCGCTCAGAGACACCAAAGGCTCT
ATTCCCTGCTGGACAGGTTTCGTCTCTCCACCATGCAAGACTCACTTAGTCCCTCTCCTCCAGTCTCTTC
CCACCCGCTGGACGGGGATGGGCACGTGTCACTGGAAACAGTGAGTCCGGACAAAGACTGGTACGTTCAT
CTTGTCAAATCCCAGTGTTGGACCAGGTCAGATTCTGCACTGCTGGAAGGTGCAGAGCTGGTGAATCGGA
TTCCTGCTGAAGATATGAATGCCTTCATGATGAACTCGGAGTTCAACCTAAGCCTGCTAGCTCCATGCTT
AAGCCTAGGGATGAGTGAAATTTCTGGTGGCCAGAAGAGTGCCCTTTTTGAAGCAGCCCGTGAGGTGACT
CTGGCCCGTGTGAGCGGCACCGTGCAGCAGCTCCCTGCTGTCCATCATGTCTTCCAGCCCGAGCTGCCTG
CAGAACCGGCGGCCTACTGGAGCAAGTTGAATGATCTGTTTGGGGATGCTGCACTGTATCAGTCCCTGCC
CACTCTGGCCCGGGCCCTGGCACAGTACCTGGTGGTGGTCTCCAAACTGCCCAGTCATTTGCACCTTCCT
CCTGAGAAAGAGAAGGACATTGTGAAATTCGTGGTGGCAACCCTTGAGGCCCTGTCCTGGCATTTGATCC
ATGAGCAGATCCCGCTGAGTCTGGATCTCCAGGCAGGGCTGGACTGCTGCTGCCTGGCCCTGCAGCTGCC
TGGCCTCTGGAGCGTGGTCTCCTCCACAGAGTTTGTGACCCACGCCTGCTCCCTCATCCACTGTGTGCAC
TTCATCCTGGAGGCCGTTGCAGTGCAGCCTGGAGAGCAGCTTCTTAGTCCAGAAAGAAGGACAAATACCC
CAAAAGCCATCAGCGAGGAGGAGGAGGAAGTAGATCCAAACACACAGAATCCTAAGTATATCACTGCAGC
CTGTGAGATGGTGGCAGAAATGGTGGAGTCTCTGCAGTCGGTGTTGGCCTTGGGTCATAAAAGGAATAGC
GGCGTGCCGGCGTTTCTCACGCCATTGCTCAGGAACATCATCATCAGCCTGGCCCGCCTGCCCCTTGTCA
ACAGCTACACACGTGTGCCCCCACTGGTGTGGAAGCTTGGATGGTCACCCAAACCGGGAGGGGATTTTGG
CACAGCATTCCCTGAGATCCCCGTGGAGTTCCTCCAGGAAAAGGAAGTCTTTAAGGAGTTCATCTACCGC
ATCAACACACTAGGCTGGACCAGTCGTACTCAGTTTGAAGAAACTTGGGCCACCCTCCTTGGTGTCCTGG
TGACGCAGCCCCTCGTGATGGAGCAGGAGGAGAGCCCACCAGAAGAAGACACAGAGAGGACCCAGATCAA
CGTCCTGGCCGTGCAGGCCATCACCTCACTGGTGCTCAGTGCAATGACTGTGCCTGTGGCCGGCAACCCA
GCTGTAAGCTGCTTGGAGCAGCAGCCCCGGAACAAGCCTCTGAAAGCTCTCGACACCAGGTTTGGGAGGA
AGCTGAGCATTATCAGAGGGATTGTGGAGCAAGAGATTCAAGCAATGGTTTCAAAGAGAGAGAATATTGC
CACCCATCATTTATATCAGGCATGGGATCCTGTCCCTTCTCTGTCTCCGGCTACTACAGGTGCCCTCATC
AGCCACGAGAAGCTGCTGCTGCAGATCAACCCCGAGCGGGAGCTGGGGAGCATGAGCTACAAACTCGGCC
AGGTGTCCATACACTCCGTGTGGCTAGGGAACAGCATCACACCCCTGAGGGAGGAGGAATGGGACGAGGA
AGAGGAGGAGGAGGCCGACGCCCCTGCACCTTCGTCACCACCCACGTCTCCAGTCAACTCCAGGAAACAC
CGGGCTGGAGTTGACATCCACTCCTGTTCGCAGTTTTTGCTTGAGTTGTACAGCCGCTGGATCCTGCCGT
CCAGCTCAGCCAGGAGGACCCCGGCCATCCTGATCAGTGAGGTGGTCAGATCCCTTCTAGTGGTCTCAGA
CTTGTTCACCGAGCGCAACCAGTTTGAGCTGATGTATGTGACGCTGACAGAACTGCGAAGGGTGCACCCT
TCAGAAGACGAGATCCTCGCTCAGTACCTGGTGCCTGCCACCTGCAAGGCAGCTGCCGTCCTTGGGATGG
ACAAGGCCGTGGCGGAGCCTGTCAGCCGCCTGCTGGAGAGCACGCTCAGGAGCAGCCACCTGCCCAGCAG
GGTTGGAGCCCTGCACGGCATCCTCTATGTGCTGGAGTGCGACCTGCTGGACGACACTGCCAAGCAGCTC
ATCCCGGTCATCAGCGACTATCTCCTCTCCAACCTGAAAGGGATCGCCCACTGCGTGAACATTCACAGCC
AGCAGCACGTACTGGTCATGTGTGCCACTGCGTTTTACCTCATTGAGAACTATCCTCTGGACGTAGGGCC
GGAATTTTCAGCATCAATAATACAGATGTGTGGGGTGATGCTGTCTGGAAGTGAGGAGTCCACCCCCTCC
ATCATTTACCACTGTGCCCTCAGAGGCCTGGAGCGCCTCCTGCTCTCTGAGCAGCTCTCCCGCCTGGATG
CAGAATCGCTGGTCAAGCTGAGTGTGGACAGAGTGAACGTGCACAGCCCGCACCGGGCCATGGCGGCTCT
GGGCCTGATGCTCACCTGCATGTACACAGGAAAGGAGAAAGTCAGTCCGGGTAGAACTTCAGACCCTAAT
CCTGCAGCCCCCGACAGCGAGTCAGTGATTGTTGCTATGGAGCGGGTATCTGTTCTTTTTGATAGGATCA
GGAAAGGCTTTCCTTGTGAAGCCAGAGTGGTGGCCAGGATCCTGCCCCAGTTTCTAGACGACTTCTTCCC
ACCCCAGGACATCATGAACAAAGTCATCGGAGAGTTTCTGTCCAACCAGCAGCCATACCCCCAGTTCATG
GCCACCGTGGTGTATAAGGTGTTTCAGACTCTGCACAGCACCGGGCAGTCGTCCATGGTCCGGGACTGGG
TCATGCTGTCCCTCTCCAACTTCACGCAGAGGGCCCCGGTCGCCATGGCCACGTGGAGCCTCTCCTGCTT
CTTTGTCAGCGCGTCCACCAGCCCGTGGGTCGCGGCGATCCTCCCACATGTCATCAGCAGGATGGGCAAG
CTGGAGCAGGTGGACGTGAACCTTTTCTGCCTGGTCGCCACAGACTTCTACAGACACCAGATAGAGGAGG
AGCTCGACCGCAGGGCCTTCCAGTCTGTGCTTGAGGTGGTTGCAGCCCCAGGAAGCCCATATCACCGGCT
GCTGACTTGTTTACGAAATGTCCACAAGGTCACCACCTGC
